>Addgene plasmid #102317 | pWP1_mFTCD | depositor full sequence | sequence record 193228 | Full Sequence
TTGGAAGGGCTAATTCACTCCCAAAGAAGACAAGATATCCTTGATCTGTGGATCTACCACACACAAGGCT
ACTTCCCTGATTAGCAGAACTACACACCAGGGCCAGGGGTCAGATATCCACTGACCTTTGGATGGTGCTA
CAAGCTAGTACCAGTTGAGCCAGATAAGGTAGAAGAGGCCAATAAAGGAGAGAACACCAGCTTGTTACAC
CCTGTGAGCCTGCATGGGATGGATGACCCGGAGAGAGAAGTGTTAGAGTGGAGGTTTGACAGCCGCCTAG
CATTTCATCACGTGGCCCGAGAGCTGCATCCGGAGTACTTCAAGAACTGCTGATATCGAGCTTGCTACAA
GGGACTTTCCGCTGGGGACTTTCCAGGGAGGCGTGGCCTGGGCGGGACTGGGGAGTGGCGAGCCCTCAGA
TCCTGCATATAAGCAGCTGCTTTTTGCCTGTACTGGGTCTCTCTGGTTAGACCAGATCTGAGCCTGGGAG
CTCTCTGGCTAACTAGGGAACCCACTGCTTAAGCCTCAATAAAGCTTGCCTTGAGTGCTTCAAGTAGTGT
GTGCCCGTCTGTTGTGTGACTCTGGTAACTAGAGATCCCTCAGACCCTTTTAGTCAGTGTGGAAAATCTC
TAGCAGTGGCGCCCGAACAGGGACTTGAAAGCGAAAGGGAAACCAGAGGAGCTCTCTCGACGCAGGACTC
GGCTTGCTGAAGCGCGCACGGCAAGAGGCGAGGGGCGGCGACTGGTGAGTACGCCAAAAATTTTGACTAG
CGGAGGCTAGAAGGAGAGAGATGGGTGCGAGAGCGTCAGTATTAAGCGGGGGAGAATTAGATCGCGATGG
GAAAAAATTCGGTTAAGGCCAGGGGGAAAGAAAAAATATAAATTAAAACATATAGTATGGGCAAGCAGGG
AGCTAGAACGATTCGCAGTTAATCCTGGCCTGTTAGAAACATCAGAAGGCTGTAGACAAATACTGGGACA
GCTACAACCATCCCTTCAGACAGGATCAGAAGAACTTAGATCATTATATAATACAGTAGCAACCCTCTAT
TGTGTGCATCAAAGGATAGAGATAAAAGACACCAAGGAAGCTTTAGACAAGATAGAGGAAGAGCAAAACA
AAAGTAAGACCACCGCACAGCAAGCGGCCGCTGATCTTCAGACCTGGAGGAGGAGATATGAGGGACAATT
GGAGAAGTGAATTATATAAATATAAAGTAGTAAAAATTGAACCATTAGGAGTAGCACCCACCAAGGCAAA
GAGAAGAGTGGTGCAGAGAGAAAAAAGAGCAGTGGGAATAGGAGCTTTGTTCCTTGGGTTCTTGGGAGCA
GCAGGAAGCACTATGGGCGCAGCGTCAATGACGCTGACGGTACAGGCCAGACAATTATTGTCTGGTATAG
TGCAGCAGCAGAACAATTTGCTGAGGGCTATTGAGGCGCAACAGCATCTGTTGCAACTCACAGTCTGGGG
CATCAAGCAGCTCCAGGCAAGAATCCTGGCTGTGGAAAGATACCTAAAGGATCAACAGCTCCTGGGGATT
TGGGGTTGCTCTGGAAAACTCATTTGCACCACTGCTGTGCCTTGGAATGCTAGTTGGAGTAATAAATCTC
TGGAACAGATTTGGAATCACACGACCTGGATGGAGTGGGACAGAGAAATTAACAATTACACAAGCTTAAT
ACACTCCTTAATTGAAGAATCGCAAAACCAGCAAGAAAAGAATGAACAAGAATTATTGGAATTAGATAAA
TGGGCAAGTTTGTGGAATTGGTTTAACATAACAAATTGGCTGTGGTATATAAAATTATTCATAATGATAG
TAGGAGGCTTGGTAGGTTTAAGAATAGTTTTTGCTGTACTTTCTATAGTGAATAGAGTTAGGCAGGGATA
TTCACCATTATCGTTTCAGACCCACCTCCCAACCCCGAGGGGACCCGACAGGCCCGAAGGAATAGAAGAA
GAAGGTGGAGAGAGAGACAGAGACAGATCCATTCGATTAGTGAACGGATCTCGACGGTATCGATGTCGAC
GATAAGCTTTGCAAAGATGGATAAAGTTTTAAACAGAGAGGAATCTTTGCAGCTAATGGACCTTCTAGGT
CTTGAAAGGAGTGGGAATTGGCTCCGGTGCCCGTCAGTGGGCAGAGCGCACATCGCCCACAGTCCCCGAG
AAGTTGGGGGGAGGGGTCGGCAATTGAACCGGTGCCTAGAGAAGGTGGCGCGGGGTAAACTGGGAAAGTG
ATGTCGTGTACTGGCTCCGCCTTTTTCCCGAGGGTGGGGGAGAACCGTATATAAGTGCAGTAGTCGCCGT
GAACGTTCTTTTTCGCAACGGGTTTGCCGCCAGAACACAGGTAAGTGCCGTGTGTGGTTCCCGCGGGCCT
GGCCTCTTTACGGGTTATGGCCCTTGCGTGCCTTGAATTACTTCCACTGGCTGCAGTACGTGATTCTTGA
TCCCGAGCTTCGGGTTGGAAGTGGGTGGGAGAGTTCGAGGCCTTGCGCTTAAGGAGCCCCTTCGCCTCGT
GCTTGAGTTGAGGCCTGGCCTGGGCGCTGGGGCCGCCGCGTGCGAATCTGGTGGCACCTTCGCGCCTGTC
TCGCTGCTTTCGATAAGTCTCTAGCCATTTAAAATTTTTGATGACCTGCTGCGACGCTTTTTTTCTGGCA
AGATAGTCTTGTAAATGCGGGCCAAGATCTGCACACTGGTATTTCGGTTTTTGGGGCCGCGGGCGGCGAC
GGGGCCCGTGCGTCCCAGCGCACATGTTCGGCGAGGCGGGGCCTGCGAGCGCGGCCACCGAGAATCGGAC
GGGGGTAGTCTCAAGCTGGCCGGCCTGCTCTGGTGCCTGGCCTCGCGCCGCCGTGTATCGCCCCGCCCTG
GGCGGCAAGGCTGGCCCGGTCGGCACCAGTTGCGTGAGCGGAAAGATGGCCGCTTCCCGGCCCTGCTGCA
GGGAGCTCAAAATGGAGGACGCGGCGCTCGGGAGAGCGGGCGGGTGAGTCACCCACACAAAGGAAAAGGG
CCTTTCCGTCCTCAGCCGTCGCTTCATGTGACTCCACGGAGTACCGGGCGCCGTCCAGGCACCTCGATTA
GTTCTCGAGCTTTTGGAGTACGTCGTCTTTAGGTTGGGGGGAGGGGTTTTATGCGATGGAGTTTCCCCAC
ACTGAGTGGGTGGAGACTGAAGTTAGGCCAGCTTGGCACTTGATGTAATTCTCCTTGGAATTTGCCCTTT
TTGAGTTTGGATCTTGGTTCATTCTCAAGCCTCAGACAGTGGTTCAAAGTTTTTTTCTTCCATTTCAGGT
GTCGTGAGGAATTTCGACATTTAAATTTAATTAATCTCGACGGTATCGGTTAACTTTTAAAAGAAAAGGG
GGGATTGGGGGGTACAGTGCAGGGGAAAGAATAGTAGACATAATAGCAACAGACATACAAACTAAAGAAT
TACAAAAACAAATTACAAAAATTCAAAATTTTATCGATCACGAGACTAGCCTCGAGGTTTAAACCTCGAG
GCCACCATGTCTCAGTTGGTGGAATGATGTCTCAGTTGGTGGAATGTGTCCCCAACTTCTCAGAGGGGAA
CAACCAGGAGGTGATTGATGCCATCTCTCGAGCCATCTCCCAGACCCCAGGCTGTGTGCTGTTGGACGTC
GATGCCGGACCCTCCACCAACCGCACTGTCTACACTTTCGTGGGGCAGCCAGAGTGTGTCGTAGAGGGGG
CCCTCCATGCTGCGCGTACGGCCTCACAGCTCATCGACATGAGCAAGCACAAGGGTGAGCACCCTCGAAT
GGGCGCTCTGGATGTGTGTCCCTTCATCCCGGTGAGGGGCGTCAGCATGGAAGAGTGTGTGCTCTGTGCC
AAGGCATTTGGGCAGCGGCTGGCAGAGGAACTTAATGTACCAGTGTATCTCTATGGTGAGGCAGCTCAGA
CGCCCAGTCGTCAGACCCTGCCAGCCATCCGGGCTGGAGAGTATGAGGCCCTGCCTGAGAAGCTCAAACA
GGCCGAGTGGGTGCCAGACTTTGGCCCTAGCTCCTTTGTCCCCAGTTGGGGTGCTACTGTCACGGGTGCA
CGGAAGTTCCTCATTGCATTCAATATCAACCTGCTAAGCACCAAGGAGCAGGCCCACCGTATTGCTCTTA
ACCTGCGGGAGCAGGGCCGAGGGAAAGACCAGCCTGGACGTCTGAAAAAGGTCCAGGGCATCGGTTGGTA
CCTGGAAGAGAAGAACCTGGCTCAGGTGTCCACAAACCTCCTGGACTTTGAGGTCACAGCTCTGCACACA
GTGTTTGAGGAGGCCCGCAGAGAGGCTCAGGAGCTGAATCTCCCAGTGGTGGGCTCGCAGCTGGTGGGCC
TGGTGCCTCTGAAGGCCTTACTGGATGCCGCAGCCTTCTACTGTGACAAGGAGAAGCTGTTTGTTCTGGA
GGAGGAGCATCGGATACGGCTGGTGGTGAACCGGCTGGGCCTGGATTCGCTGGCACCCTTCGACCCAAAG
GAACGGATCATCGAGTACCTAGTCCCCGATAGTGGACCAGAACAGAGCCTGTTGGACACCTCACTGCGCG
GTTTTGTTCGGGAGGTGGGAGCCCGCTCTGCTGCCCCAGGAGGAGGTTCTGTAGCAGCAGCGGTAGCAGC
TCTGGGTGCAGCCCTGGCTTCTATGGTGGGCCAGATGACCTATGGCCGGCGCCAGTTTGATCACTTGGAT
TCCACAATGCGACGCCTGATCCCACCCTTCCACGCAGCCTCTGCCCAGCTGACTTCATTGGTGGATGCTG
ATGCCCGGGCGTTTGCTGCCTGTTTGGAGGCAATAAAGCTGCCCAAGAACACGCCTGAAGAGAGAGACAG
GCGTGCATGCGCTCTGCAGGAGGGGCTGAGACAGGCAGTCGCTGTGCCACTGAAACTGGCCGAGACTGTG
TCCCAGCTATGGCCAGCGCTGCAGGAGCTGGCCCACTGTGGGAACCTGTCCTGCTTGTCTGACCTGCAGG
TGGCAGCCAAAGCCTTGGAGACAGGTGTGTTTGGTGCGTACTTCAACGTGCTCATCAACCTGAAGGACAT
GACGGATGATGTATTTAAAGAGAAGACACACCATCGAATCTCCAGCCTTCTGCAGGAAGCCAAGACTCAG
GCTGCGCTGGTGCTGGGTAGCCTAGAAGCCCGAAAGGAGTGAGTTTAAACTACGGGCTGCAGGAATTCCG
CCCCCCCCCCCCTAACGTTACTGGCCGAAGCCGCTTGGAATAAGGCCGGTGTGCGTTTGTCTATATGTTA
TTTTCCACCATATTGCCGTCTTTTGGCAATGTGAGGGCCCGGAAACCTGGCCCTGTCTTCTTGACGAGCA
TTCCTAGGGGTCTTTCCCCTCTCGCCAAAGGAATGCAAGGTCTGTTGAATGTCGTGAAGGAAGCAGTTCC
TCTGGAAGCTTCTTGAAGACAAACAACGTCTGTAGCGACCCTTTGCAGGCAGCGGAACCCCCCACCTGGC
GACAGGTGCCTCTGCGGCCAAAAGCCACGTGTATAAGATACACCTGCAAAGGCGGCACAACCCCAGTGCC
ACGTTGTGAGTTGGATAGTTGTGGAAAGAGTCAAATGGCTCTCCTCAAGCGTATTCAACAAGGGGCTGAA
GGATGCCCAGAAGGTACCCCATTGTATGGGATCTGATCTGGGGCCTCGGTGCACATGCTTTACATGTGTT
TAGTCGAGGTTAAAAAACGTCTAGGCCCCCCGAACCACGGGGACGTGGTTTTCCTTTGAAAAACACGATG
ATAATACCATGGTGAGCAAGGGCGAGGAGCTGTTCACCGGGGTGGTGCCCATCCTGGTCGAGCTGGACGG
CGACGTAAACGGCCACAAGTTCAGCGTGTCCGGCGAGGGCGAGGGCGATGCCACCTACGGCAAGCTGACC
CTGAAGTTCATCTGCACCACCGGCAAGCTGCCCGTGCCCTGGCCCACCCTCGTGACCACCCTGACCTACG
GCGTGCAGTGCTTCAGCCGCTACCCCGACCACATGAAGCAGCACGACTTCTTCAAGTCCGCCATGCCCGA
AGGCTACGTCCAGGAGCGCACCATCTTCTTCAAGGACGACGGCAACTACAAGACCCGCGCCGAGGTGAAG
TTCGAGGGCGACACCCTGGTGAACCGCATCGAGCTGAAGGGCATCGACTTCAAGGAGGACGGCAACATCC
TGGGGCACAAGCTGGAGTACAACTACAACAGCCACAACGTCTATATCATGGCCGACAAGCAGAAGAACGG
CATCAAGGTGAACTTCAAGATCCGCCACAACATCGAGGACGGCAGCGTGCAGCTCGCCGACCACTACCAG
CAGAACACCCCCATCGGCGACGGCCCCGTGCTGCTGCCCGACAACCACTACCTGAGCACCCAGTCCGCCC
TGAGCAAAGACCCCAACGAGAAGCGCGATCACATGGTCCTGCTGGAGTTCGTGACCGCCGCCGGGATCAC
TCTCGGCATGGACGAGCTGTACAAGTCCGGACTCAGATCTCGACTAGCTAGTAGCTAGCTAGCTAGTCGA
GCTCAAGCTTCGAATTCGATATCAAGCTTATCGCGATACCGTCGACCTCGAGGGAATTCCGATAATCAAC
CTCTGGATTACAAAATTTGTGAAAGATTGACTGGTATTCTTAACTATGTTGCTCCTTTTACGCTATGTGG
ATACGCTGCTTTAATGCCTTTGTATCATGCTATTGCTTCCCGTATGGCTTTCATTTTCTCCTCCTTGTAT
AAATCCTGGTTGCTGTCTCTTTATGAGGAGTTGTGGCCCGTTGTCAGGCAACGTGGCGTGGTGTGCACTG
TGTTTGCTGACGCAACCCCCACTGGTTGGGGCATTGCCACCACCTGTCAGCTCCTTTCCGGGACTTTCGC
TTTCCCCCTCCCTATTGCCACGGCGGAACTCATCGCCGCCTGCCTTGCCCGCTGCTGGACAGGGGCTCGG
CTGTTGGGCACTGACAATTCCGTGGTGTTGTCGGGGAAGCTGACGTCCTTTCCATGGCTGCTCGCCTGTG
TTGCCACCTGGATTCTGCGCGGGACGTCCTTCTGCTACGTCCCTTCGGCCCTCAATCCAGCGGACCTTCC
TTCCCGCGGCCTGCTGCCGGCTCTGCGGCCTCTTCCGCGTCTTCGCCTTCGCCCTCAGACGAGTCGGATC
TCCCTTTGGGCCGCCTCCCCGCATCGGGAATTCGAGCTCGGTACCTTTAAGACCAATGACTTACAAGGCA
GCTGTAGATCTTAGCCACTTTTTAAAAGAAAAGGGGGGACTGGAAGGGCTAATTCACTCCCAACGAAGAC
AAGATGGGATCAATTCACCATGGGAATAACTTCGTATAGCATACATTATACGAAGTTATGCTGCTTTTTG
CTTGTACTGGGTCTCTCTGGTTAGACCAGATCTGAGCCTGGGAGCTCTCTGGCTAACTAGGGAACCCACT
GCTTAAGCCTCAATAAAGCTTGCCTTGAGTGCTTCAAGTAGTGTGTGCCCGTCTGTTGTGTGACTCTGGT
AACTAGAGATCCCTCAGACCCTTTTAGTCAGTGTGGAAAATCTCTAGCAGCATCTAGAATTAATTCCGTG
TATTCTATAGTGTCACCTAAATCGTATGTGTATGATACATAAGGTTATGTATTAATTGTAGCCGCGTTCT
AACGACAATATGTACAAGCCTAATTGTGTAGCATCTGGCTTACTGAAGCAGACCCTATCATCTCTCTCGT
AAACTGCCGTCAGAGTCGGTTTGGTTGGACGAACCTTCTGAGTTTCTGGTAACGCCGTCCCGCACCCGGA
AATGGTCAGCGAACCAATCAGCAGGGTCATCGCTAGCCAGATCCTCTACGCCGGACGCATCGTGGCCGGC
ATCACCGGCGCCACAGGTGCGGTTGCTGGCGCCTATATCGCCGACATCACCGATGGGGAAGATCGGGCTC
GCCACTTCGGGCTCATGAGCGCTTGTTTCGGCGTGGGTATGGTGGCAGGCCCCGTGGCCGGGGGACTGTT
GGGCGCCATCTCCTTGCATGCACCATTCCTTGCGGCGGCGGTGCTCAACGGCCTCAACCTACTACTGGGC
TGCTTCCTAATGCAGGAGTCGCATAAGGGAGAGCGTCGAATGGTGCACTCTCAGTACAATCTGCTCTGAT
GCCGCATAGTTAAGCCAGCCCCGACACCCGCCAACACCCGCTGACGCGCCCTGACGGGCTTGTCTGCTCC
CGGCATCCGCTTACAGACAAGCTGTGACCGTCTCCGGGAGCTGCATGTGTCAGAGGTTTTCACCGTCATC
ACCGAAACGCGCGAGACGAAAGGGCCTCGTGATACGCCTATTTTTATAGGTTAATGTCATGATAATAATG
GTTTCTTAGACGTCAGGTGGCACTTTTCGGGGAAATGTGCGCGGAACCCCTATTTGTTTATTTTTCTAAA
TACATTCAAATATGTATCCGCTCATGAGACAATAACCCTGATAAATGCTTCAATAATATTGAAAAAGGAA
GAGTATGAGTATTCAACATTTCCGTGTCGCCCTTATTCCCTTTTTTGCGGCATTTTGCCTTCCTGTTTTT
GCTCACCCAGAAACGCTGGTGAAAGTAAAAGATGCTGAAGATCAGTTGGGTGCACGAGTGGGTTACATCG
AACTGGATCTCAACAGCGGTAAGATCCTTGAGAGTTTTCGCCCCGAAGAACGTTTTCCAATGATGAGCAC
TTTTAAAGTTCTGCTATGTGGCGCGGTATTATCCCGTATTGACGCCGGGCAAGAGCAACTCGGTCGCCGC
ATACACTATTCTCAGAATGACTTGGTTGAGTACTCACCAGTCACAGAAAAGCATCTTACGGATGGCATGA
CAGTAAGAGAATTATGCAGTGCTGCCATAACCATGAGTGATAACACTGCGGCCAACTTACTTCTGACAAC
GATCGGAGGACCGAAGGAGCTAACCGCTTTTTTGCACAACATGGGGGATCATGTAACTCGCCTTGATCGT
TGGGAACCGGAGCTGAATGAAGCCATACCAAACGACGAGCGTGACACCACGATGCCTGTAGCAATGGCAA
CAACGTTGCGCAAACTATTAACTGGCGAACTACTTACTCTAGCTTCCCGGCAACAATTAATAGACTGGAT
GGAGGCGGATAAAGTTGCAGGACCACTTCTGCGCTCGGCCCTTCCGGCTGGCTGGTTTATTGCTGATAAA
TCTGGAGCCGGTGAGCGTGGGTCTCGCGGTATCATTGCAGCACTGGGGCCAGATGGTAAGCCCTCCCGTA
TCGTAGTTATCTACACGACGGGGAGTCAGGCAACTATGGATGAACGAAATAGACAGATCGCTGAGATAGG
TGCCTCACTGATTAAGCATTGGTAACTGTCAGACCAAGTTTACTCATATATACTTTAGATTGATTTAAAA
CTTCATTTTTAATTTAAAAGGATCTAGGTGAAGATCCTTTTTGATAATCTCATGACCAAAATCCCTTAAC
GTGAGTTTTCGTTCCACTGAGCGTCAGACCCCGTAGAAAAGATCAAAGGATCTTCTTGAGATCCTTTTTT
TCTGCGCGTAATCTGCTGCTTGCAAACAAAAAAACCACCGCTACCAGCGGTGGTTTGTTTGCCGGATCAA
GAGCTACCAACTCTTTTTCCGAAGGTAACTGGCTTCAGCAGAGCGCAGATACCAAATACTGTCCTTCTAG
TGTAGCCGTAGTTAGGCCACCACTTCAAGAACTCTGTAGCACCGCCTACATACCTCGCTCTGCTAATCCT
GTTACCAGTGGCTGCTGCCAGTGGCGATAAGTCGTGTCTTACCGGGTTGGACTCAAGACGATAGTTACCG
GATAAGGCGCAGCGGTCGGGCTGAACGGGGGGTTCGTGCACACAGCCCAGCTTGGAGCGAACGACCTACA
CCGAACTGAGATACCTACAGCGTGAGCATTGAGAAAGCGCCACGCTTCCCGAAGGGAGAAAGGCGGACAG
GTATCCGGTAAGCGGCAGGGTCGGAACAGGAGAGCGCACGAGGGAGCTTCCAGGGGGAAACGCCTGGTAT
CTTTATAGTCCTGTCGGGTTTCGCCACCTCTGACTTGAGCGTCGATTTTTGTGATGCTCGTCAGGGGGGC
GGAGCCTATGGAAAAACGCCAGCAACGCGGCCTTTTTACGGTTCCTGGCCTTTTGCTGGCCTTTTGCTCA
CATGTTCTTTCCTGCGTTATCCCCTGATTCTGTGGATAACCGTATTACCGCCTTTGAGTGAGCTGATACC
GCTCGCCGCAGCCGAACGACCGAGCGCAGCGAGTCAGTGAGCGAGGAAGCGGAAGAGCGCCCAATACGCA
AACCGCCTCTCCCCGCGCGTTGGCCGATTCATTAATGCAGCTGTGGAATGTGTGTCAGTTAGGGTGTGGA
AAGTCCCCAGGCTCCCCAGCAGGCAGAAGTATGCAAAGCATGCATCTCAATTAGTCAGCAACCAGGTGTG
GAAAGTCCCCAGGCTCCCCAGCAGGCAGAAGTATGCAAAGCATGCATCTCAATTAGTCAGCAACCATAGT
CCCGCCCCTAACTCCGCCCATCCCGCCCCTAACTCCGCCCAGTTCCGCCCATTCTCCGCCCCATGGCTGA
CTAATTTTTTTTATTTATGCAGAGGCCGAGGCCGCCTCGGCCTCTGAGCTATTCCAGAAGTAGTGAGGAG
GCTTTTTTGGAGGCCTAGGCTTTTGCAAAAAGCTTGGACACAAGACAGGCTTGCGAGATATGTTTGAGAA
TACCACTTTATCCCGCGTCAGGGAGAGGCAGTGCGTAAAAAGACGCGGACTCATGTGAAATACTGGTTTT
TAGTGCGCCAGATCTCTATAATCTCGCGCAACCTATTTTCCCCTCGAACACTTTTTAAGCCGTAGATAAA
CAGGCTGGGACACTTCACATGAGCGAAAAATACATCGTCACCTGGGACATGTTGCAGATCCATGCACGTA
AACTCGCAAGCCGACTGATGCCTTCTGAACAATGGAAAGGCATTATTGCCGTAAGCCGTGGCGGTCTGTA
CCGGGTGCGTTACTGGCGCGTGAACTGGGTATTCGTCATGTCGATACCGTTTGTATTTCCAGCTACGATC
ACGACAACCAGCGCGAGCTTAAAGTGCTGAAACGCGCAGAAGGCGATGGCGAAGGCTTCATCGTTATTGA
TGACCTGGTGGATACCGGTGGTACTGCGGTTGCGATTCGTGAAATGTATCCAAAAGCGCACTTTGTCACC
ATCTTCGCAAAACCGGCTGGTCGTCCGCTGGTTGATGACTATGTTGTTGATATCCCGCAAGATACCTGGA
TTGAACAGCCGTGGGATATGGGCGTCGTATTCGTCCCGCCAATCTCCGGTCGCTAATCTTTTCAACGCCT
GGCACTGCCGGGCGTTGTTCTTTTTAACTTCAGGCGGGTTACAATAGTTTCCAGTAAGTATTCTGGAGGC
TGCATCCATGACACAGGCAAACCTGAGCGAAACCCTGTTCAAACCCCGCTTTAAACATCCTGAAACCTCG
ACGCTAGTCCGCCGCTTTAATCACGGCGCACAACCGCCTGTGCAGTCGGCCCTTGATGGTAAAACCATCC
CTCACTGGTATCGCATGATTAACCGTCTGATGTGGATCTGGCGCGGCATTGACCCACGCGAAATCCTCGA
CGTCCAGGCACGTATTGTGATGAGCGATGCCGAACGTACCGACGATGATTTATACGATACGGTGATTGGC
TACCGTGGCGGCAACTGGATTTATGAGTGGGCCCCGGATCTTTGTGAAGGAACCTTACTTCTGTGGTGTG
ACATAATTGGACAAACTACCTACAGAGATTTAAAGCTCTAAGGTAAATATAAAATTTTTAAGTGTATAAT
GTGTTAAACTACTGATTCTAATTGTTTGTGTATTTTAGATTCCAACCTATGGAACTGATGAATGGGAGCA
GTGGTGGAATGCCTTTAATGAGGAAAACCTGTTTTGCTCAGAAGAAATGCCATCTAGTGATGATGAGGCT
ACTGCTGACTCTCAACATTCTACTCCTCCAAAAAAGAAGAGAAAGGTAGAAGACCCCAAGGACTTTCCTT
CAGAATTGCTAAGTTTTTTGAGTCATGCTGTGTTTAGTAATAGAACTCTTGCTTGCTTTGCTATTTACAC
CACAAAGGAAAAAGCTGCACTGCTATACAAGAAAATTATGGAAAAATATTCTGTAACCTTTATAAGTAGG
CATAACAGTTATAATCATAACATACTGTTTTTTCTTACTCCACACAGGCATAGAGTGTCTGCTATTAATA
ACTATGCTCAAAAATTGTGTACCTTTAGCTTTTTAATTTGTAAAGGGGTTAATAAGGAATATTTGATGTA
TAGTGCCTTGACTAGAGATCATAATCAGCCATACCACATTTGTAGAGGTTTTACTTGCTTTAAAAAACCT
CCCACACCTCCCCCTGAACCTGAAACATAAAATGAATGCAATTGTTGTTGTTAACTTGTTTATTGCAGCT
TATAATGGTTACAAATAAAGCAATAGCATCACAAATTTCACAAATAAAGCATTTTTTTCACTGCATTCTA
GTTGTGGTTTGTCCAAACTCATCAATGTATCTTATCATGTCTGGATCAACTGGATAACTCAAGCTAACCA
AAATCATCCCAAACTTCCCACCCCATACCCTATTACCACTGCCAATTACCTAGTGGTTTCATTTACTCTA
AACCTGTGATTCCTCTGAATTATTTTCATTTTAAAGAAATTGTATTTGTTAAATATGTACTACAAACTTA
GTAG
Features (pLannotate 1.2.2; 37 found; start..end, strand, type, name):
      1..330     +  CDS            nef (fragment): NEF_HV1BR - Experimental evidence at protein level: Swiss-Prot protein existence level 1. Extracellular Nef protein targets CD4(+) T-lymphocytes for apoptosis by interacting with CXCR4 surface receptors (PubMed:14990729). From Human immunodeficiency virus type 1 group M subtype B (isolate BRU/LAI) (HIV-1).
    378..635     +  LTR            5' LTR (truncated): truncated 5' long terminal repeat (LTR) from HIV-1
    682..807     +  misc_feature   HIV-1 Ψ: packaging signal of human immunodeficiency virus type 1
    791..1154    +  CDS            HIV-1 gag (fragment): gag protein from human immunodeficiency virus 1; gag
   1300..1533    +  misc_feature   RRE: The Rev response element (RRE) of HIV-1 allows for Rev-dependent mRNA export from the nucleus to the cytoplasm.
   1910..2010    +  CDS            Rev (fragment): human immunodeficiency virus 1 (HIV-1) Rev protein; rev; enhances nuclear export of unspliced and incompletely spliced viral mRNAs
   2047..2113    +  CDS            small t antigen (fragment): SV40 (simian virus 40) small t antigen
   2139..2350    +  promoter       EF-1α core promoter: core promoter for human elongation factor EF-1α
   2351..2459    +  intron         EF-1α intron A (fragment): intron upstream of the start codon of human EF-1α
   3085..3288    +  intron         EF-1α intron A: truncated intron upstream of the start codon of human EF-1α
   3345..3462    +  misc_feature   cPPT/CTS: central polypurine tract and central termination sequence of HIV-1
   3527..5149    +  CDS            Ftcd: FTCD_MOUSE - Experimental evidence at protein level: Swiss-Prot protein existence level 1. Binds and promotes bundling of vimentin filaments originating from the Golgi. From Mus musculus (Mouse).
   5195..5746    +  misc_feature   IRES: internal ribosome entry site (IRES) of the encephalomyocarditis virus (EMCV)
   5749..6465    +  CDS            EGFP: EGFP is a basic (constitutively fluorescent) green fluorescent protein published in 1996, derived from Aequorea victoria. It is reported to be a rapidly-maturing weak dimer with moderate acid sensitivity.
   6466..6483    +  misc_feature   MCS (fragment): multiple cloning site
   6522..6564    +  misc_feature   MCS (fragment): pBluescript multiple cloning site
   6574..7162    +  misc_feature   WPRE: woodchuck hepatitis virus posttranscriptional regulatory element
   7181..7285    +  CDS            nef (fragment): NEF_HV1LA - Experimental evidence at protein level: Swiss-Prot protein existence level 1. Extracellular Nef protein targets CD4(+) T-lymphocytes for apoptosis by interacting with CXCR4 surface receptors. From Human immunodeficiency virus type 1 group M subtype B (isolate Lai) (HIV-1).
   7306..7339    +  protein_bind   loxP: Cre-mediated recombination occurs in the 8-bp core sequence (GCATACAT). Cre recombinase
   7359..7539    +  LTR            5' LTR (truncated): truncated 5' long terminal repeat (LTR) from HIV-1
   7564..7582    -  promoter       SP6 promoter: promoter for bacteriophage SP6 RNA polymerase
   7810..8089    +  CDS            TcR (fragment): tetracycline efflux protein; tet; confers resistance to tetracycline
   8090..8138    -  misc_feature   bom (fragment): basis of mobility region from pBR322
   8240..8275    -  CDS            rop (fragment): Rop protein, which maintains plasmids at low copy number; rop
   8370..8474    +  promoter       AmpR promoter: bla
   8475..9335    +  CDS            AmpR: β-lactamase; bla; confers resistance to ampicillin, carbenicillin, and related antibiotics
   9506..10094   +  rep_origin     ori: high-copy-number ColE1/pMB1/pBR322/pUC origin of replication
  10277..10333   +  CDS            lacI (fragment): lac repressor; lacI; The lac repressor binds to the lac operator to inhibit transcription in E. coli. This inhibition can be relieved by adding lactose or isopropyl-β-D-thiogalactopyranoside (IPTG).
  10340..10669   +  promoter       SV40 promoter: SV40 enhancer and early promoter
  10869..10988   +  CDS            gpt (fragment): XGPT_ECOLI - Also known as gpp, gxu. Experimental evidence at protein level: Swiss-Prot protein existence level 1. Purine salvage pathway enzyme that catalyzes the transfer of the ribosyl-5-phosphate group from 5-phospho-alpha-D-ribose 1- diphosphate (PRPP) to the N9 position of the 6-oxopurines guanine and xanthine to form the corresponding ribonucleotides GMP (guanosine 5'- monophosphate) and XMP (xanthosine 5'-monophosphate), with the release of PPi. To a lesser extent, also acts on hypoxanthine (PubMed:9100006, PubMed:3886014). Does not ribophosphorylate adenine (PubMed:3886014). From Esch
  10988..11323   +  CDS            gpt (fragment): XGPT_ECOLI - Also known as gpp, gxu. Experimental evidence at protein level: Swiss-Prot protein existence level 1. Purine salvage pathway enzyme that catalyzes the transfer of the ribosyl-5-phosphate group from 5-phospho-alpha-D-ribose 1- diphosphate (PRPP) to the N9 position of the 6-oxopurines guanine and xanthine to form the corresponding ribonucleotides GMP (guanosine 5'- monophosphate) and XMP (xanthosine 5'-monophosphate), with the release of PPi. To a lesser extent, also acts on hypoxanthine (PubMed:9100006, PubMed:3886014). Does not ribophosphorylate adenine (PubMed:3886014). From Esch
  11418..11723   +  CDS            frsA (fragment): FRSA_ECOLI - Also known as yafA. Experimental evidence at protein level: Swiss-Prot protein existence level 1. Catalyzes the hydrolysis of esters (PubMed:15808744). Displays esterase activity toward pNP-butyrate (PubMed:15808744). May stimulate mixed-acid fermentation by acting as a fermentation/respiration switch that down-regulates respiration and up- regulates fermentation rates (PubMed:15169777). From Escherichia coli (strain K12).
  11727..11801   +  CDS            small t antigen (fragment): SV40 (simian virus 40) small t antigen
  11803..11868   +  intron         small t intron: SV40 (simian virus 40) small t antigen intron
  11998..12018   +  CDS            SV40 NLS: nuclear localization signal of SV40 (simian virus 40) large T antigen
  12337..12420   +  CDS            large T antigen (fragment): large T antigen from SV40 (simian virus 40)
  12443..12577   +  polyA_signal   SV40 poly(A) signal: SV40 polyadenylation signal
