>Addgene plasmid #102317 | pWP1_mFTCD | addgene full sequence | sequence record 207333 | Addgene NGS Result
TTGGAAGGGCTAATTCACTCCCAAAGAAGACAAGATATCCTTGATCTGTGGATCTACCACACACAAGGCT
ACTTCCCTGATTAGCAGAACTACACACCAGGGCCAGGGGTCAGATATCCACTGACCTTTGGATGGTGCTA
CAAGCTAGTACCAGTTGAGCCAGATAAGGTAGAAGAGGCCAATAAAGGAGAGAACACCAGCTTGTTACAC
CCTGTGAGCCTGCATGGGATGGATGACCCGGAGAGAGAAGTGTTAGAGTGGAGGTTTGACAGCCGCCTAG
CATTTCATCACGTGGCCCGAGAGCTGCATCCGGAGTACTTCAAGAACTGCTGATATCGAGCTTGCTACAA
GGGACTTTCCGCTGGGGACTTTCCAGGGAGGCGTGGCCTGGGCGGGACTGGGGAGTGGCGAGCCCTCAGA
TCCTGCATATAAGCAGCTGCTTTTTGCCTGTACTGGGTCTCTCTGGTTAGACCAGATCTGAGCCTGGGAG
CTCTCTGGCTAACTAGGGAACCCACTGCTTAAGCCTCAATAAAGCTTGCCTTGAGTGCTTCAAGTAGTGT
GTGCCCGTCTGTTGTGTGACTCTGGTAACTAGAGATCCCTCAGACCCTTTTAGTCAGTGTGGAAAATCTC
TAGCAGTGGCGCCCGAACAGGGACTTGAAAGCGAAAGGGAAACCAGAGGAGCTCTCTCGACGCAGGACTC
GGCTTGCTGAAGCGCGCACGGCAAGAGGCGAGGGGCGGCGACTGGTGAGTACGCCAAAAATTTTGACTAG
CGGAGGCTAGAAGGAGAGAGATGGGTGCGAGAGCGTCAGTATTAAGCGGGGGAGAATTAGATCGCGATGG
GAAAAAATTCGGTTAAGGCCAGGGGGAAAGAAAAAATATAAATTAAAACATATAGTATGGGCAAGCAGGG
AGCTAGAACGATTCGCAGTTAATCCTGGCCTGTTAGAAACATCAGAAGGCTGTAGACAAATACTGGGACA
GCTACAACCATCCCTTCAGACAGGATCAGAAGAACTTAGATCATTATATAATACAGTAGCAACCCTCTAT
TGTGTGCATCAAAGGATAGAGATAAAAGACACCAAGGAAGCTTTAGACAAGATAGAGGAAGAGCAAAACA
AAAGTAAGACCACCGCACAGCAAGCGGCCGCTGATCTTCAGACCTGGAGGAGGAGATATGAGGGACAATT
GGAGAAGTGAATTATATAAATATAAAGTAGTAAAAATTGAACCATTAGGAGTAGCACCCACCAAGGCAAA
GAGAAGAGTGGTGCAGAGAGAAAAAAGAGCAGTGGGAATAGGAGCTTTGTTCCTTGGGTTCTTGGGAGCA
GCAGGAAGCACTATGGGCGCAGCGTCAATGACGCTGACGGTACAGGCCAGACAATTATTGTCTGGTATAG
TGCAGCAGCAGAACAATTTGCTGAGGGCTATTGAGGCGCAACAGCATCTGTTGCAACTCACAGTCTGGGG
CATCAAGCAGCTCCAGGCAAGAATCCTGGCTGTGGAAAGATACCTAAAGGATCAACAGCTCCTGGGGATT
TGGGGTTGCTCTGGAAAACTCATTTGCACCACTGCTGTGCCTTGGAATGCTAGTTGGAGTAATAAATCTC
TGGAACAGATTTGGAATCACACGACCTGGATGGAGTGGGACAGAGAAATTAACAATTACACAAGCTTAAT
ACACTCCTTAATTGAAGAATCGCAAAACCAGCAAGAAAAGAATGAACAAGAATTATTGGAATTAGATAAA
TGGGCAAGTTTGTGGAATTGGTTTAACATAACAAATTGGCTGTGGTATATAAAATTATTCATAATGATAG
TAGGAGGCTTGGTAGGTTTAAGAATAGTTTTTGCTGTACTTTCTATAGTGAATAGAGTTAGGCAGGGATA
TTCACCATTATCGTTTCAGACCCACCTCCCAACCCCGAGGGGACCCGACAGGCCCGAAGGAATAGAAGAA
GAAGGTGGAGAGAGAGACAGAGACAGATCCATTCGATTAGTGAACGRATCTCGACSGTATCGATGTCGAC
GATAAGCTTTGCAAAGATGGATAAAGTTTTAAACAGAGAGGAATCTTTGCAGCTAATGGACCTTCTAGGT
CTTGAAAGGAGTGGGAATTGGCTCCGGTGCCCGTCAGTGGGCAGAGCGCACATCGCCCACAGTCCCCGAG
AAGTTGGGGGGAGGGGTCGGCAATTGAACCGGTGCCTAGAGAAGGTGGCGCGGGGTAAACTGGGAAAGTG
ATGTCGTGTACTGGCTCCGCCTTTTTCCCGAGGGTGGGGGAGAACCGTATATAAGTGCAGTAGTCGCCGT
GAACGTTCTTTTTCGCAACGGGTTTGCCGCCAGAACACAGGTAAGTGCCGTGTGTGGTTCCCGCGGGCCT
GGCCTCTTTACGGGTTATGGCCCTTGCGTGCCTTGAATTACTTCCACCTGGCTGCAGTACGTGATTCTTG
ATCCCGAGCTTCGGGTTGGAAGTGGGTGGGAGAGTTCGAGGCCTTGCGCTTAAGGAGCCCCTTCGCCTCG
TGCTTGAGTTGAGGCCTGGCCTGGGCGCTGGGGCCGCCGCGTGCGAATCTGGTGGCACCTTCGCGCCTGT
CTCGCTGCTTTCGATAAGTCTCTAGCCATTTAAAATTTTTGATGACCTGCTGCGACGCTTTTTTTCTGGC
AAGATAGTCTTGTAAATGCGGGCCAAGATCTGCACACTGGTATTTCGGTTTTTGGGGCCGCGGGCGGCGA
CGGGGCCCGTGCGTCCCAGCGCACATGTTCGGCGAGGCGGGGCCTGCGAGCGCGGCCACCGAGAATCGGA
CGGGGGTAGTCTCAAGCTGGCCGGCCTGCTCTGGTGCCTGGCCTCGCGCCGCCGTGTATCGCCCCGCCCT
GGGCGGCAAGGCTGGCCCGGTCGGCACCAGTTGCGTGAGCGGAAAGATGGCCGCTTCCCGGCCCTGCTGC
AGGGAGCTCAAAATGGAGGACGCGGCGCTCGGGAGAGCGGGCGGGTGAGTCACCCACACAAAGGAAAAGG
GCCTTTCCGTCCTCAGCCGTCGCTTCATGTGACTCCACGGAGTACCGGGCGCCGTCCAGGCACCTCGATT
AGTTCTCGAGCTTTTGGAGTACGTCGTCTTTAGGTTGGGGGGAGGGGTTTTATGCGATGGAGTTTCCCCA
CACTGAGTGGGTGGAGACTGAAGTTAGGCCAGCTTGGCACTTGATGTAATTCTCCTTGGAATTTGCCCTT
TTTGAGTTTGGATCTTGGTTCATTCTCAAGCCTCAGACAGTGGTTCAAAGTTTTTTTCTTCCATTTCAGG
TGTCGTGAGGAATTTCGACATTTAAATTTAATTAATCTCGACGGTATCGGTTAACTTTTAAAAGAAAAGG
GGGGATTGGGGGGTACAGTGCAGGGGAAAGAATAGTAGACATAATAGCAACAGACATACAAACTAAAGAA
TTACAAAAACAAATTACAAAAATTCAAAATTTTATCGATCACGAGACTAGCCTCGAGGTTTAAACCTCGA
GGCCACCATGTCTCAGTTGGTGGAATGTGTCCCCAACTTCTCAGAGGGGAACAACCAGGAGGTGATTGAT
GCCATCTCTCGAGCCATCTCCCAGACCCCAGGCTGTGTGCTGTTGGACGTCGATGCCGGACCCTCCACCA
ACCGCACTGTCTACACTTTCGTGGGGCAGCCAGAGTGTGTCGTAGAGGGGGCCCTCCATGCTGCGCGTAC
GGCCTCACAGCTCATCGACATGAGCAAGCACAAGGGTGAGCACCCTCGAATGGGCGCTCTGGATGTGTGT
CCCTTCATCCCGGTGAGGGGCGTCAGCATGGAAGAGTGTGTGCTCTGTGCCAAGGCATTTGGGCAGCGGC
TGGCAGAGGAACTTAATGTACCAGTGTATCTCTATGGTGAGGCAGCTCAGACGCCCAGTCGTCAGACCCT
GCCAGCCATCCGGGCTGGAGAGTATGAGGCCCTGCCTGAGAAGCTCAAACAGGCCGAGTGGGTGCCAGAC
TTTGGCCCTAGCTCCTTTGTCCCCAGTTGGGGTGCTACTGTCACGGGTGCACGGAAGTTCCTCATTGCAT
TCAATATCAACCTGCTAAGCACCAAGGAGCAGGCCCACCGTATTGCTCTTAACCTGCGGGAGCAGGGCCG
AGGGAAAGACCAGCCTGGACGTCTGAAAAAGGTCCAGGGCATCGGTTGGTACCTGGAAGAGAAGAACCTG
GCTCAGGTGTCCACAAACCTCCTGGACTTTGAGGTCACAGCTCTGCACACAGTGTTTGAGGAGGCCCGCA
GAGAGGCTCAGGAGCTGAATCTCCCAGTGGTGGGCTCGCAGCTGGTGGGCCTGGTGCCTCTGAAGGCCTT
ACTGGATGCCGCAGCCTTCTACTGTGACAAGGAGAAGCTGTTTGTTCTGGAGGAGGAGCATCGGATACGG
CTGGTGGTGAACCGGCTGGGCCTGGATTCGCTGGCACCCTTCGACCCAAAGGAACGGATCATCGAGTACC
TAGTCCCCGATAGTGGACCAGAACAGAGCCTGTTGGACACCTCACTGCGCGGTTTTGTTCGGGAGGTGGG
AGCCCGCTCTGCTGCCCCAGGAGGAGGTTCTGTAGCAGCAGCGGTAGCAGCTCTGGGTGCAGCCCTGGCT
TCTATGGTGGGCCAGATGACCTATGGCCGGCGCCAGTTTGATCACTTGGATTCCACAATGCGACGCCTGA
TCCCACCCTTCCACGCAGCCTCTGCCCAGCTGACTTCATTGGTGGATGCTGATGCCCGGGCGTTTGCTGC
CTGTTTGGAGGCAATAAAGCTGCCCAAGAACACGCCTGAAGAGAGAGACAGGCGTGCATGCGCTCTGCAG
GAGGGGCTGAGACAGGCAGTCGCTGTGCCACTGAAACTGGCCGAGACTGTGTCCCAGCTATGGCCAGCGC
TGCAGGAGCTGGCCCACTGTGGGAACCTGTCCTGCTTGTCTGACCTGCAGGTGGCAGCCAAAGCCTTGGA
GACAGGTGTGTTTGGTGCGTACTTCAACGTGCTCATCAACCTGAAGGACATGACGGATGATGTATTTAAA
GAGAAGACACACCATCGAATCTCCAGCCTTCTGCAGGAAGCCAAGACTCAGGCTGCGCTGGTGCTGGGTA
GCCTAGAAGCCCGAAAGGAGTGAGTTTAAACTACGGGCTGCAGGAATTCCGCCCCCCCCCCCCTAACGTT
ACTGGCCGAAGCCGCTTGGAATAAGGCCGGTGTGCGTTTGTCTATATGTTATTTTCCACCATATTGCCGT
CTTTTGGCAATGTGAGGGCCCGGAAACCTGGCCCTGTCTTCTTGACGAGCATTCCTAGGGGTCTTTCCCC
TCTCGCCAAAGGAATGCAAGGTCTGTTGAATGTCGTGAAGGAAGCAGTTCCTCTGGAAGCTTCTTGAAGA
CAAACAACGTCTGTAGCGACCCTTTGCAGGCAGCGGAACCCCCCACCTGGCGACAGGTGCCTCTGCGGCC
AAAAGCCACGTGTATAAGATACACCTGCAAAGGCGGCACAACCCCAGTGCCACGTTGTGAGTTGGATAGT
TGTGGAAAGAGTCAAATGGCTCTCCTCAAGCGTATTCAACAAGGGGCTGAAGGATGCCCAGAAGGTACCC
CATTGTATGGGATCTGATCTGGGGCCTCGGTGCACATGCTTTACATGTGTTTAGTCGAGGTTAAAAAACG
TCTAGGCCCCCCGAACCACGGGGACGTGGTTTTCCTTTGAAAAACACGATGATAATACCATGGTGAGCAA
GGGCGAGGAGCTGTTCACCGGGGTGGTGCCCATCCTGGTCGAGCTGGACGGCGACGTAAACGGCCACAAG
TTCAGCGTGTCCGGCGAGGGCGAGGGCGATGCCACCTACGGCAAGCTGACCCTGAAGTTCATCTGCACCA
CCGGCAAGCTGCCCGTGCCCTGGCCCACCCTCGTGACCACCCTGACCTACGGCGTGCAGTGCTTCAGCCG
CTACCCCGACCACATGAAGCAGCACGACTTCTTCAAGTCCGCCATGCCCGAAGGCTACGTCCAGGAGCGC
ACCATCTTCTTCAAGGACGACGGCAACTACAAGACCCGCGCCGAGGTGAAGTTCGAGGGCGACACCCTGG
TGAACCGCATCGAGCTGAAGGGCATCGACTTCAAGGAGGACGGCAACATCCTGGGGCACAAGCTGGAGTA
CAACTACAACAGCCACAACGTCTATATCATGGCCGACAAGCAGAAGAACGGCATCAAGGTGAACTTCAAG
ATCCGCCACAACATCGAGGACGGCAGCGTGCAGCTCGCCGACCACTACCAGCAGAACACCCCCATCGGCG
ACGGCCCCGTGCTGCTGCCCGACAACCACTACCTGAGCACCCAGTCCGCCCTGAGCAAAGACCCCAACGA
GAAGCGCGATCACATGGTCCTGCTGGAGTTCGTGACCGCCGCCGGGATCACTCTCGGCATGGACGAGCTG
TACAAGTCCGGACTCAGATCTCGACTAGCTAGTAGCTAGCTAGCTAGTCGAGCTCAAGCTTCGAATTCGA
TATCAAGCTTATCGCGATACCGTCGACCTCGAGGGAATTCCGATAATCAACCTCTGGATTACAAAATTTG
TGAAAGATTGACTGGTATTCTTAACTATGTTGCTCCTTTTACGCTATGTGGATACGCTGCTTTAATGCCT
TTGTATCATGCTATTGCTTCCCGTATGGCTTTCATTTTCTCCTCCTTGTATAAATCCTGGTTGCTGTCTC
TTTATGAGGAGTTGTGGCCCGTTGTCAGGCAACGTGGCGTGGTGTGCACTGTGTTTGCTGACGCAACCCC
CACTGGTTGGGGCATTGCCACCACCTGTCAGCTCCTTTCCGGGACTTTCGCTTTCCCCCTCCCTATTGCC
ACGGCGGAACTCATCGCCGCCTGCCTTGCCCGCTGCTGGACAGGGGCTCGGCTGTTGGGCACTGACAATT
CCGTGGTGTTGTCGGGGAAGCTGACGTCCTTTCCATGGCTGCTCGCCTGTGTTGCCACCTGGATTCTGCG
CGGGACGTCCTTCTGCTACGTCCCTTCGGCCCTCAATCCAGCGGACCTTCCTTCCCGCGGCCTGCTGCCG
GCTCTGCGGCCTCTTCCGCGTCTTCGCCTTCGCCCTCAGACGAGTCGGATCTCCCTTTGGGCCGCCTCCC
CGCATCGGGAATTCGAGCTCGGTACCTTTAAGACCAATGACTTACAAGGCAGCTGTAGATCTTAGCCACT
TTTTAAAAGAAAAGGGGGGACTGGAAGGGCTAATTCACTCCCAACGAAGACAAGATGGGATCAATTCACC
ATGGGAATAACTTCGTATAGCATACATTATACGAAGTTATGCTGCTTTTTGCTTGTACTGGGTCTCTCTG
GTTAGACCAGATCTGAGCCTGGGAGCTCTCTGGCTAACTAGGGAACCCACTGCTTAAGCCTCAATAAAGC
TTGCCTTGAGTGCTTCAAGTAGTGTGTGCCCGTCTGTTGTGTGACTCTGGTAACTAGAGATCCCTCAGAC
CCTTTTAGTCAGTGTGGAAAATCTCTAGCAGCATCTAGAATTAATTCCGTGTATTCTATAGTGTCACCTA
AATCGTATGTGTATGATACATAAGGTTATGTATTAATTGTAGCCGCGTTCTAACGACAATATGTACAAGC
CTAATTGTGTAGCATCTGGCTTACTGAAGCAGACCCTATCATCTCTCTCGTAAACTGCCGTCAGAGTCGG
TTTGGTTGGACGAACCTTCTGAGTTTCTGGTAACGCCGTCCCGCACCCGGAAATGGTCAGCGAACCAATC
AGCAGGGTCATCGCTAGCCAGATCCTCTACGCCGGACGCATCGTGGCCGGCATCACCGGCGCCACAGGTG
CGGTTGCTGGCGCCTATATCGCCGACATCACCGATGGGGAAGATCGGGCTCGCCACTTCGGGCTCATGAG
CGCTTGTTTCGGCGTGGGTATGGTGGCAGGCCCCGTGGCCGGGGGACTGTTGGGCGCCATCTCCTTGCAT
GCACCATTCCTTGCGGCGGCGGTGCTCAACGGCCTCAACCTACTACTGGGCTGCTTCCTAATGCAGGAGT
CGCATAAGGGAGAGCGTCGAATGGTGCACTCTCAGTACAATCTGCTCTGATGCCGCATAGTTAAGCCAGC
CCCGACACCCGCCAACACCCGCTGACGCGCCCTGACGGGCTTGTCTGCTCCCGGCATCCGCTTACAGACA
AGCTGTGACCGTCTCCGGGAGCTGCATGTGTCAGAGGTTTTCACCGTCATCACCGAAACGCGCGAGACGA
AAGGGCCTCGTGATACGCCTATTTTTATAGGTTAATGTCATGATAATAATGGTTTCTTAGACGTCAGGTG
GCACTTTTCGGGGAAATGTGCGCGGAACCCCTATTTGTTTATTTTTCTAAATACATTCAAATATGTATCC
GCTCATGAGACAATAACCCTGATAAATGCTTCAATAATATTGAAAAAGGAAGAGTATGAGTATTCAACAT
TTCCGTGTCGCCCTTATTCCCTTTTTTGCGGCATTTTGCCTTCCTGTTTTTGCTCACCCAGAAACGCTGG
TGAAAGTAAAAGATGCTGAAGATCAGTTGGGTGCACGAGTGGGTTACATCGAACTGGATCTCAACAGCGG
TAAGATCCTTGAGAGTTTTCGCCCCGAAGAACGTTTTCCAATGATGAGCACTTTTAAAGTTCTGCTATGT
GGCGCGGTATTATCCCGTATTGACGCCGGGCAAGAGCAACTCGGTCGCCGCATACACTATTCTCAGAATG
ACTTGGTTGAGTACTCACCAGTCACAGAAAAGCATCTTACGGATGGCATGACAGTAAGAGAATTATGCAG
TGCTGCCATAACCATGAGTGATAACACTGCGGCCAACTTACTTCTGACAACGATCGGAGGACCGAAGGAG
CTAACCGCTTTTTTGCACAACATGGGGGATCATGTAACTCGCCTTGATCGTTGGGAACCGGAGCTGAATG
AAGCCATACCAAACGACGAGCGTGACACCACGATGCCTGTAGCAATGGCAACAACGTTGCGCAAACTATT
AACTGGCGAACTACTTACTCTAGCTTCCCGGCAACAATTAATAGACTGGATGGAGGCGGATAAAGTTGCA
GGACCACTTCTGCGCTCGGCCCTTCCGGCTGGCTGGTTTATTGCTGATAAATCTGGAGCCGGTGAGCGTG
GGTCTCGCGGTATCATTGCAGCACTGGGGCCAGATGGTAAGCCCTCCCGTATCGTAGTTATCTACACGAC
GGGGAGTCAGGCAACTATGGATGAACGAAATAGACAGATCGCTGAGATAGGTGCCTCACTGATTAAGCAT
TGGTAACTGTCAGACCAAGTTTACTCATATATACTTTAGATTGATTTAAAACTTCATTTTTAATTTAAAA
GGATCTAGGTGAAGATCCTTTTTGATAATCTCATGACCAAAATCCCTTAACGTGAGTTTTCGTTCCACTG
AGCGTCAGACCCCGTAGAAAAGATCAAAGGATCTTCTTGAGATCCTTTTTTTCTGCGCGTAATCTGCTGC
TTGCAAACAAAAAAACCACCGCTACCAGCGGTGGTTTGTTTGCCGGATCAAGAGCTACCAACTCTTTTTC
CGAAGGTAACTGGCTTCAGCAGAGCGCAGATACCAAATACTGTTCTTCTAGTGTAGCCGTAGTTAGGCCA
CCACTTCAAGAACTCTGTAGCACCGCCTACATACCTCGCTCTGCTAATCCTGTTACCAGTGGCTGCTGCC
AGTGGCGATAAGTCGTGTCTTACCGGGTTGGACTCAAGACGATAGTTACCGGATAAGGCGCAGCGGTCGG
GCTGAACGGGGGGTTCGTGCACACAGCCCAGCTTGGAGCGAACGACCTACACCGAACTGAGATACCTACA
GCGTGAGCTATGAGAAAGCGCCACGCTTCCCGAAGGGAGAAAGGCGGACAGGTATCCGGTAAGCGGCAGG
GTCGGAACAGGAGAGCGCACGAGGGAGCTTCCAGGGGGAAACGCCTGGTATCTTTATAGTCCTGTCGGGT
TTCGCCACCTCTGACTTGAGCGTCGATTTTTGTGATGCTCGTCAGGGGGGCGGAGCCTATGGAAAAACGC
CAGCAACGCGGCCTTTTTACGGTTCCTGGCCTTTTGCTGGCCTTTTGCTCACATGTTCTTTCCTGCGTTA
TCCCCTGATTCTGTGGATAACCGTATTACCGCCTTTGAGTGAGCTGATACCGCTCGCCGCAGCCGAACGA
CCGAGCGCAGCGAGTCAGTGAGCGAGGAAGCGGAAGAGCGCCCAATACGCAAACCGCCTCTCCCCGCGCG
TTGGCCGATTCATTAATGCAGCTGTGGAATGTGTGTCAGTTAGGGTGTGGAAAGTCCCCAGGCTCCCCAG
CAGGCAGAAGTATGCAAAGCATGCATCTCAATTAGTCAGCAACCAGGTGTGGAAAGTCCCCAGGCTCCCC
AGCAGGCAGAAGTATGCAAAGCATGCATCTCAATTAGTCAGCAACCATAGTCCCGCCCCTAACTCCGCCC
ATCCCGCCCCTAACTCCGCCCAGTTCCGCCCATTCTCCGCCCCATGGCTGACTAATTTTTTTTATTTATG
CAGAGGCCGAGGCCGCCTCGGCCTCTGAGCTATTCCAGAAGTAGTGAGGAGGCTTTTTTGGAGGCCTAGG
CTTTTGCAAAAAGCTTGGACACAAGACAGGCTTGCGAGATATGTTTGAGAATACCACTTTATCCCGCGTC
AGGGAGAGGCAGTGCGTAAAAAGACGCGGACTCATGTGAAATACTGGTTTTTAGTGCGCCAGATCTCTAT
AATCTCGCGCAACCTATTTTCCCCTCGAACACTTTTTAAGCCGTAGATAAACAGGCTGGGACACTTCACA
TGAGCGAAAAATACATCGTCACCTGGGACATGTTGCAGATCCATGCACGTAAACTCGCAAGCCGACTGAT
GCCTTCTGAACAATGGAAAGGCATTATTGCCGTAAGCCGTGGCGGTCTGTACCGGGTGCGTTACTGGCGC
GTGAACTGGGTATTCGTCATGTCGATACCGTTTGTATTTCCAGCTACGATCACGACAACCAGCGCGAGCT
TAAAGTGCTGAAACGCGCAGAAGGCGATGGCGAAGGCTTCATCGTTATTGATGACCTGGTGGATACCGGT
GGTACTGCGGTTGCGATTCGTGAAATGTATCCAAAAGCGCACTTTGTCACCATCTTCGCAAAACCGGCTG
GTCGTCCGCTGGTTGATGACTATGTTGTTGATATCCCGCAAGATACCTGGATTGAACAGCCGTGGGATAT
GGGCGTCGTATTCGTCCCGCCAATCTCCGGTCGCTAATCTTTTCAACGCCTGGCACTGCCGGGCGTTGTT
CTTTTTAACTTCAGGCGGGTTACAATAGTTTCCAGTAAGTATTCTGGAGGCTGCATCCATGACACAGGCA
AACCTGAGCGAAACCCTGTTCAAACCCCGCTTTAAACATCCTGAAACCTCGACGCTAGTCCGCCGCTTTA
ATCACGGCGCACAACCGCCTGTGCAGTCGGCCCTTGATGGTAAAACCATCCCTCACTGGTATCGCATGAT
TAACCGTCTGATGTGGATCTGGCGCGGCATTGACCCACGCGAAATCCTCGACGTCCAGGCACGTATTGTG
ATGAGCGATGCCGAACGTACCGACGATGATTTATACGATACGGTGATTGGCTACCGTGGCGGCAACTGGA
TTTATGAGTGGGCCCCGGATCTTTGTGAAGGAACCTTACTTCTGTGGTGTGACATAATTGGACAAACTAC
CTACAGAGATTTAAAGCTCTAAGGTAAATATAAAATTTTTAAGTGTATAATGTGTTAAACTACTGATTCT
AATTGTTTGTGTATTTTAGATTCCAACCTATGGAACTGATGAATGGGAGCAGTGGTGGAATGCCTTTAAT
GAGGAAAACCTGTTTTGCTCAGAAGAAATGCCATCTAGTGATGATGAGGCTACTGCTGACTCTCAACATT
CTACTCCTCCAAAAAAGAAGAGAAAGGTAGAAGACCCCAAGGACTTTCCTTCAGAATTGCTAAGTTTTTT
GAGTCATGCTGTGTTTAGTAATAGAACTCTTGCTTGCTTTGCTATTTACACCACAAAGGAAAAAGCTGCA
CTGCTATACAAGAAAATTATGGAAAAATATTCTGTAACCTTTATAAGTAGGCATAACAGTTATAATCATA
ACATACTGTTTTTTCTTACTCCACACAGGCATAGAGTGTCTGCTATTAATAACTATGCTCAAAAATTGTG
TACCTTTAGCTTTTTAATTTGTAAAGGGGTTAATAAGGAATATTTGATGTATAGTGCCTTGACTAGAGAT
CATAATCAGCCATACCACATTTGTAGAGGTTTTACTTGCTTTAAAAAACCTCCCACACCTCCCCCTGAAC
CTGAAACATAAAATGAATGCAATTGTTGTTGTTAACTTGTTTATTGCAGCTTATAATGGTTACAAATAAA
GCAATAGCATCACAAATTTCACAAATAAAGCATTTTTTTCACTGCATTCTAGTTGTGGTTTGTCCAAACT
CATCAATGTATCTTATCATGTCTGGATCAACTGGATAACTCAAGCTAACCAAAATCATCCCAAACTTCCC
ACCCCATACCCTATTACCACTGCCAATTACCTGTGGTTTCATTTACTCTAAACCTGTGATTCCTCTGAAT
TATTTTCATTTTAAAGAAATTGTATTTGTTAAATATGTACTACAAACTTAGTAG
Features (pLannotate 1.2.2; 35 found; start..end, strand, type, name):
      1..330     +  CDS            nef (fragment): NEF_HV1BR - Experimental evidence at protein level: Swiss-Prot protein existence level 1. Extracellular Nef protein targets CD4(+) T-lymphocytes for apoptosis by interacting with CXCR4 surface receptors (PubMed:14990729). From Human immunodeficiency virus type 1 group M subtype B (isolate BRU/LAI) (HIV-1).
    378..635     +  LTR            5' LTR (truncated): truncated 5' long terminal repeat (LTR) from HIV-1
    682..807     +  misc_feature   HIV-1 Ψ: packaging signal of human immunodeficiency virus type 1
    791..1154    +  CDS            HIV-1 gag (fragment): gag protein from human immunodeficiency virus 1; gag
   1300..1533    +  misc_feature   RRE: The Rev response element (RRE) of HIV-1 allows for Rev-dependent mRNA export from the nucleus to the cytoplasm.
   1910..2010    +  CDS            Rev (fragment): human immunodeficiency virus 1 (HIV-1) Rev protein; rev; enhances nuclear export of unspliced and incompletely spliced viral mRNAs
   2047..2113    +  CDS            small t antigen (fragment): SV40 (simian virus 40) small t antigen
   2120..3298    +  promoter       EF-1α promoter: strong constitutive promoter for human elongation factor EF-1α
   3346..3463    +  misc_feature   cPPT/CTS: central polypurine tract and central termination sequence of HIV-1
   3508..5130    +  CDS            Ftcd: FTCD_MOUSE - Experimental evidence at protein level: Swiss-Prot protein existence level 1. Binds and promotes bundling of vimentin filaments originating from the Golgi. From Mus musculus (Mouse).
   5176..5727    +  misc_feature   IRES: internal ribosome entry site (IRES) of the encephalomyocarditis virus (EMCV)
   5730..6446    +  CDS            EGFP: EGFP is a basic (constitutively fluorescent) green fluorescent protein published in 1996, derived from Aequorea victoria. It is reported to be a rapidly-maturing weak dimer with moderate acid sensitivity.
   6447..6464    +  misc_feature   MCS (fragment): multiple cloning site
   6503..6545    +  misc_feature   MCS (fragment): pBluescript multiple cloning site
   6555..7143    +  misc_feature   WPRE: woodchuck hepatitis virus posttranscriptional regulatory element
   7162..7266    +  CDS            nef (fragment): NEF_HV1LA - Experimental evidence at protein level: Swiss-Prot protein existence level 1. Extracellular Nef protein targets CD4(+) T-lymphocytes for apoptosis by interacting with CXCR4 surface receptors. From Human immunodeficiency virus type 1 group M subtype B (isolate Lai) (HIV-1).
   7287..7320    +  protein_bind   loxP: Cre-mediated recombination occurs in the 8-bp core sequence (GCATACAT). Cre recombinase
   7340..7520    +  LTR            5' LTR (truncated): truncated 5' long terminal repeat (LTR) from HIV-1
   7545..7563    -  promoter       SP6 promoter: promoter for bacteriophage SP6 RNA polymerase
   7791..8070    +  CDS            TcR (fragment): tetracycline efflux protein; tet; confers resistance to tetracycline
   8071..8119    -  misc_feature   bom (fragment): basis of mobility region from pBR322
   8221..8256    -  CDS            rop (fragment): Rop protein, which maintains plasmids at low copy number; rop
   8351..8455    +  promoter       AmpR promoter: bla
   8456..9316    +  CDS            AmpR: β-lactamase; bla; confers resistance to ampicillin, carbenicillin, and related antibiotics
   9487..10075   +  rep_origin     ori: high-copy-number ColE1/pMB1/pBR322/pUC origin of replication
  10258..10314   +  CDS            lacI (fragment): lac repressor; lacI; The lac repressor binds to the lac operator to inhibit transcription in E. coli. This inhibition can be relieved by adding lactose or isopropyl-β-D-thiogalactopyranoside (IPTG).
  10321..10650   +  promoter       SV40 promoter: SV40 enhancer and early promoter
  10850..10969   +  CDS            gpt (fragment): XGPT_ECOLI - Also known as gpp, gxu. Experimental evidence at protein level: Swiss-Prot protein existence level 1. Purine salvage pathway enzyme that catalyzes the transfer of the ribosyl-5-phosphate group from 5-phospho-alpha-D-ribose 1- diphosphate (PRPP) to the N9 position of the 6-oxopurines guanine and xanthine to form the corresponding ribonucleotides GMP (guanosine 5'- monophosphate) and XMP (xanthosine 5'-monophosphate), with the release of PPi. To a lesser extent, also acts on hypoxanthine (PubMed:9100006, PubMed:3886014). Does not ribophosphorylate adenine (PubMed:3886014). From Esch
  10969..11304   +  CDS            gpt (fragment): XGPT_ECOLI - Also known as gpp, gxu. Experimental evidence at protein level: Swiss-Prot protein existence level 1. Purine salvage pathway enzyme that catalyzes the transfer of the ribosyl-5-phosphate group from 5-phospho-alpha-D-ribose 1- diphosphate (PRPP) to the N9 position of the 6-oxopurines guanine and xanthine to form the corresponding ribonucleotides GMP (guanosine 5'- monophosphate) and XMP (xanthosine 5'-monophosphate), with the release of PPi. To a lesser extent, also acts on hypoxanthine (PubMed:9100006, PubMed:3886014). Does not ribophosphorylate adenine (PubMed:3886014). From Esch
  11399..11704   +  CDS            frsA (fragment): FRSA_ECOLI - Also known as yafA. Experimental evidence at protein level: Swiss-Prot protein existence level 1. Catalyzes the hydrolysis of esters (PubMed:15808744). Displays esterase activity toward pNP-butyrate (PubMed:15808744). May stimulate mixed-acid fermentation by acting as a fermentation/respiration switch that down-regulates respiration and up- regulates fermentation rates (PubMed:15169777). From Escherichia coli (strain K12).
  11708..11782   +  CDS            small t antigen (fragment): SV40 (simian virus 40) small t antigen
  11784..11849   +  intron         small t intron: SV40 (simian virus 40) small t antigen intron
  11979..11999   +  CDS            SV40 NLS: nuclear localization signal of SV40 (simian virus 40) large T antigen
  12318..12401   +  CDS            large T antigen (fragment): large T antigen from SV40 (simian virus 40)
  12424..12558   +  polyA_signal   SV40 poly(A) signal: SV40 polyadenylation signal
