[The description below was written by a language model from this plasmid's Addgene catalogue record and pLannotate feature annotations shown in this document.]
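Description:
pWP1_mFTCD is an HIV-1-based lentiviral transfer plasmid built on the pWP1 backbone for expressing the mouse Ftcd cDNA (formimidoyltransferase-cyclodeaminase, about 1.6 kb) in mammalian cells. It is propagated in E. coli through a ColE1/pUC-type origin with ampicillin selection (AmpR). The backbone also carries remnants of older vectors: pBR322 tet, bom and rop fragments, and an SV40 promoter–gpt–SV40 small t intron/poly(A) cassette that lies outside the LTRs. The gpt reading frame is annotated only as fragments, so the record does not establish it as a working marker.

Between the two truncated LTRs lie the HIV-1 Ψ packaging signal with a partial gag sequence, the Rev response element and a cPPT/CTS, which support genome packaging, Rev-dependent RNA export and efficient transduction. The human EF-1α promoter drives a bicistronic transcript in which Ftcd is followed by an EMCV IRES and EGFP, so transduced cells can be identified or sorted by green fluorescence. No drug-selection marker is annotated within the proviral region. A WPRE downstream of EGFP enhances transcript expression, and a loxP site sits just upstream of the 3′ LTR. In vectors of this design the site is copied to both ends of the provirus during reverse transcription, allowing Cre-mediated excision.

According to the record, the mouse cDNA is refractory to the guide RNAs carried on companion CRISPR plasmids from the same deposit. The construct therefore serves for rescue or add-back of FTCD in knockout cells, in a study linking histidine catabolism to methotrexate sensitivity. The depositor and repository-sequenced records differ by about 20 nt, and their annotations first diverge in the EF-1α promoter region, but they otherwise share the same feature layout.
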