Addgene plasmid #102317: pWP1_mFTCD
Purpose: expression of mouse cDNA of FTCD, refractory to the guides in plasmids 1,2
Depositing lab: David Sabatini. Depositing organization: Whitehead Institute for Biomedical Research. Publication: Histidine catabolism is a major determinant of methotrexate sensitivity. Kanarek N, Keys HR, Cantor JR, Lewis CA, Chan SH, Kunchok T, Abu-Remaileh M, Freinkman E, Schweitzer LD, Sabatini DM. Nature. 2018 Jul 11. pii: 10.1038/s41586-018-0316-7. doi: 10.1038/s41586-018-0316-7. PubMed 29995852.
Backbone
  Vector backbone: pWP1
  Vector type: Lentiviral
Growth in bacteria
  Bacterial resistance: Ampicillin, 100 μg/mL
  Growth temperature: 37°C
  Growth strain: NEB Stable
  Copy number: Unknown
Gene/Insert
  Gene/Insert name: Ftcd
  Species: M. musculus (mouse)
  Insert size (bp): 1626
  Entrez Gene: Ftcd
  Promoter: EF1alpha
  Cloning method: Restriction Enzyme; 5′ cloning site PME1 (unknown if destroyed); 3′ cloning site PME1 (unknown if destroyed)
Terms and licenses: Academic/Nonprofit Terms; Industry Terms: Not Available to Industry
How to cite: pWP1_mFTCD was a gift from David Sabatini (Addgene plasmid # 102317 ; http://n2t.net/addgene:102317 ; RRID:Addgene_102317)
